Addgene plasmid #85732: WT C-His Ana GvpC in pET28a
Purpose: Expresses His-tagged GvpC from Anabaena flos-aquae in E.coli
Depositing lab: Mikhail Shapiro. Depositing organization: California Institute of Technology. Publication: Molecular Engineering of Acoustic Protein Nanostructures. Lakshmanan A, Farhadi A, Nety SP, Lee-Gosselin A, Bourdeau RW, Maresca D, Shapiro MG. ACS Nano. 2016 Aug 23;10(8):7314-22. doi: 10.1021/acsnano.6b03364. Epub 2016 Jun 30. PubMed 27351374.
Backbone
  Vector backbone: pET28a
  Backbone manufacturer: Novagen
  Backbone size w/o insert (bp): 5206
  Total vector size (bp): 5818
  Vector type: Bacterial Expression
Growth in bacteria
  Bacterial resistance: Kanamycin, 50 μg/mL
  Growth temperature: 37°C
  Growth strain: DH5alpha
  Copy number: High Copy
Gene/Insert
  Gene/Insert name: Gas vesicle protein C (his-tagged) (alt name: GvpC)
  Species: Anabaena flos-aquae
  Insert size (bp): 612
  Mutation: Added an extra glycine after the methionine at the N-terminus and have a 3 amino acid linker between GvpC and His-tag
  Promoter: T7
  Tag / fusion protein: His-tag (C terminal on insert)
  Cloning method: Restriction Enzyme; 5′ cloning site NcoI (not destroyed); 3′ cloning site XhoI (not destroyed)
  Sequencing primers: 5′ T7 forward; 3′ T7 terminator reverse
Terms and licenses: Academic/Nonprofit Terms; Industry Terms: Not Available to Industry
How to cite: WT C-His Ana GvpC in pET28a was a gift from Mikhail Shapiro (Addgene plasmid # 85732 ; http://n2t.net/addgene:85732 ; RRID:Addgene_85732)
