[The description below was written by a language model from this plasmid's Addgene catalogue record and pLannotate feature annotations shown in this document.]
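Description:
WT C-His Ana GvpC in pET28a is a bacterial expression plasmid built on the Novagen pET28a backbone for producing His-tagged gas vesicle protein C (GvpC) from Anabaena flos-aquae (Dolichospermum flosaquae) in E. coli. It is selected with kanamycin through the aph(3')-Ia KanR gene and replicates from a ColE1/pMB1-type origin. The backbone also carries the bom and rop regions inherited from pBR322, although the catalogue entry lists the plasmid as high copy. An f1 origin is also present. The annotated tetracycline-resistance fragments, the partial AmpR promoter and the short "SET1" hit are backbone remnants or automated partial matches, not functional parts.

The 612 bp insert was cloned between the NcoI and XhoI sites, which places it downstream of the T7 promoter, a lac operator and the T7 gene 10 ribosome binding site, and upstream of the T7 terminator. The plasmid-borne lacI gene supplies lac repressor, so expression depends on a host that provides T7 RNA polymerase and can be induced with IPTG. According to the record, the coding sequence is wild-type GvpC apart from an extra glycine after the initiating methionine and a three-residue linker joining the C-terminus to the His tag. The automated annotation labels only the first part of the open reading frame as gvpC, and it detects the tag as a six-codon (18 nt) partial match to a 9xHis feature, consistent with a standard hexahistidine tag.

GvpC is thought to stabilise the gas vesicle shell. The associated publication concerns molecular engineering of acoustic protein nanostructures, so the plasmid is presumably a source of purifiable wild-type recombinant GvpC for that kind of work, though the record does not detail the downstream use.
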