Features (pLannotate 1.2.2; 19 found; start..end, strand, type, name):
      7..183     +  CDS            gvpC (fragment): GVPC_DOLFA - Experimental evidence at protein level: Swiss-Prot protein existence level 1. May confer stability to the gas vesicle membranes. Gas vesicles are small, hollow, gas filled protein structures that are found in several microbial planktonic microorganisms. They allow the positioning of the organism at the favorable depth for growth. From Dolichospermum flosaquae (Anabaena flos-aquae).
    592..609     +  CDS            9xHis (fragment): 9xHis affinity tag
    619..668     +  CDS            SET1 (fragment): solubility-enhancement tag derived from T7 phage gene 10B
    676..723     +  terminator     T7 terminator: transcription terminator for bacteriophage T7 RNA polymerase
    760..1188    +  rep_origin     f1 ori (sequence partly withheld): f1 bacteriophage origin of replication; arrow indicates direction of (+) strand synthesis
   1241..1298    +  promoter       AmpR promoter (fragment): bla
   1307..2122    -  CDS            KanR: aminoglycoside phosphotransferase; aph(3')-Ia; confers resistance to kanamycin in bacteria or G418 (Geneticin®) in eukaryotes
   2244..2832    +  rep_origin     ori: high-copy-number ColE1/pMB1/pBR322/pUC origin of replication
   3018..3157    -  misc_feature   bom: basis of mobility region from pBR322
   3259..3450    -  CDS            rop: Rop protein, which maintains plasmids at low copy number; rop
   3467..3847    +  CDS            YPB1_ECOLX: Protein predicted: Swiss-Prot protein existence level 4. From Escherichia coli.
   3919..4210    -  CDS            TcR (fragment): tetracycline efflux protein; tet; confers resistance to tetracycline
   4225..4246    -  protein_bind   CAP binding site: CAP binding activates transcription in the presence of cAMP. E. coli catabolite activator protein
   4259..5341    -  CDS            lacI: lac repressor; lacI; The lac repressor binds to the lac operator to inhibit transcription in E. coli. This inhibition can be relieved by adding lactose or isopropyl-β-D-thiogalactopyranoside (IPTG).
   5342..5419    -  promoter       lacI promoter: lacI
   5427..5706    -  CDS            TcR (fragment): tetracycline efflux protein; tet; confers resistance to tetracycline
   5728..5746    +  promoter       T7 promoter: promoter for bacteriophage T7 RNA polymerase
   5747..5771    +  protein_bind   lac operator: The lac repressor binds to the lac operator to inhibit transcription in E. coli. This inhibition can be relieved by adding lactose or isopropyl-β-D-thiogalactopyranoside (IPTG). lac repressor encoded by lacI
   5786..5808    +  RBS            RBS: efficient ribosome binding site from bacteriophage T7 gene 10 (Olins and Rangwala, 1989)
>Addgene plasmid #85732 | WT C-His Ana GvpC in pET28a | addgene full sequence | sequence record 174837 | Addgene NGS Result
ATGGGGATATCTCTGATGGCAAAAATTCGTCAAGAACATCAGAGCATTGCAGAAAAAGTTGCAGAACTGA
GCCTGGAAACCCGTGAATTTCTGAGCGTTACCACCGCAAAACGCCAAGAACAGGCAGAAAAACAGGCACA
AGAACTGCAGGCATTCTATAAAGATCTGCAAGAAACCAGCCAGCAGTTTCTGAGTGAAACCGCACAGGCA
CGTATTGCACAGGCCGAGAAACAAGCCCAAGAGCTGCTGGCCTTTCACAAAGAACTGCAAGAGACTTCTC
AGCAGTTCCTGTCAGCAACAGCCCAAGCCCGTATCGCCCAAGCGGAGAAACAGGCGCAAGAGCTGCTGGC
ATTTTATCAAGAAGTTCGCGAAACCTCACAGCAATTTCTGTCAGCCACTGCGCAAGCACGCATTGCGCAA
GCTGAAAAACAAGCGCAAGAGCTGCTGGCGTTCCATAAAGAGCTGCAAGAAACGTCACAACAGTTTCTGA
GCGCAACGGCCGATGCACGTACAGCACAGGCGAAAGAACAGAAAGAAAGCCTGCTGAAATTTCGTCAGGA
CCTGTTTGTTAGCATTTTCGGCAGCCTCGAGCACCACCACCACCACCACTGAGATCCGGCTGCTAACAAA
GCCCGAAAGGAAGCTGAGTTGGCTGCTGCCACCGCTGAGCAATAACTAGCATAACCCCTTGGGGCCTCTA
AACGGGTCTTGAGGGGTTTTTTGCTGAAAGGAGGAACTATATCCGGATTGGCGAATGGG
[124 nt withheld, positions 760-883]
C
[91 nt withheld, positions 885-975]
A
[49 nt withheld, positions 977-1025]
CCTTTGACGTTGGAGTCCACGTTCTTT
[37 nt withheld, positions 1053-1089]
ACCCTATCTCGGTCTATTCTTTTGATTTATAAGGGATTTTGCCGATTTCGGCCTATTGGTTAAAAAATGA
GCTGATTTAACAAAAATTTAACGCGAATTTTAACAAAATATTAACGCTTACAATTTAGGTGGCACTTTTC
GGGGAAATGTGCGCGGAACCCCTATTTGTTTATTTTTCTAAATACATTCAAATATGTATCCGCTCATGAA
TTAATTCTTAGAAAAACTCATCGAGCATCAAATGAAACTGCAATTTATTCATATCAGGATTATCAATACC
ATATTTTTGAAAAAGCCGTTTCTGTAATGAAGGAGAAAACTCACCGAGGCAGTTCCATAGGATGGCAAGA
TCCTGGTATCGGTCTGCGATTCCGACTCGTCCAACATCAATACAACCTATTAATTTCCCCTCGTCAAAAA
TAAGGTTATCAAGTGAGAAATCACCATGAGTGACGACTGAATCCGGTGAGAATGGCAAAAGTTTATGCAT
TTCTTTCCAGACTTGTTCAACAGGCCAGCCATTACGCTCGTCATCAAAATCACTCGCATCAACCAAACCG
TTATTCATTCGTGATTGCGCCTGAGCGAGACGAAATACGCGATCGCTGTTAAAAGGACAATTACAAACAG
GAATCGAATGCAACCGGCGCAGGAACACTGCCAGCGCATCAACAATATTTTCACCTGAATCAGGATATTC
TTCTAATACCTGGAATGCTGTTTTCCCGGGGATCGCAGTGGTGAGTAACCATGCATCATCAGGAGTACGG
ATAAAATGCTTGATGGTCGGAAGAGGCATAAATTCCGTCAGCCAGTTTAGTCTGACCATCTCATCTGTAA
CATCATTGGCAACGCTACCTTTGCCATGTTTCAGAAACAACTCTGGCGCATCGGGCTTCCCATACAATCG
ATAGATTGTCGCACCTGATTGCCCGACATTATCGCGAGCCCATTTATACCCATATAAATCAGCATCCATG
TTGGAATTTAATCGCGGCCTAGAGCAAGACGTTTCCCGTTGAATATGGCTCATAACACCCCTTGTATTAC
TGTTTATGTAAGCAGACAGTTTTATTGTTCATGACCAAAATCCCTTAACGTGAGTTTTCGTTCCACTGAG
CGTCAGACCCCGTAGAAAAGATCAAAGGATCTTCTTGAGATCCTTTTTTTCTGCGCGTAATCTGCTGCTT
GCAAACAAAAAAACCACCGCTACCAGCGGTGGTTTGTTTGCCGGATCAAGAGCTACCAACTCTTTTTCCG
AAGGTAACTGGCTTCAGCAGAGCGCAGATACCAAATACTGTCCTTCTAGTGTAGCCGTAGTTAGGCCACC
ACTTCAAGAACTCTGTAGCACCGCCTACATACCTCGCTCTGCTAATCCTGTTACCAGTGGCTGCTGCCAG
TGGCGATAAGTCGTGTCTTACCGGGTTGGACTCAAGACGATAGTTACCGGATAAGGCGCAGCGGTCGGGC
TGAACGGGGGGTTCGTGCACACAGCCCAGCTTGGAGCGAACGACCTACACCGAACTGAGATACCTACAGC
GTGAGCTATGAGAAAGCGCCACGCTTCCCGAAGGGAGAAAGGCGGACAGGTATCCGGTAAGCGGCAGGGT
CGGAACAGGAGAGCGCACGAGGGAGCTTCCAGGGGGAAACGCCTGGTATCTTTATAGTCCTGTCGGGTTT
CGCCACCTCTGACTTGAGCGTCGATTTTTGTGATGCTCGTCAGGGGGGCGGAGCCTATGGAAAAACGCCA
GCAACGCGGCCTTTTTACGGTTCCTGGCCTTTTGCTGGCCTTTTGCTCACATGTTCTTTCCTGCGTTATC
CCCTGATTCTGTGGATAACCGTATTACCGCCTTTGAGTGAGCTGATACCGCTCGCCGCAGCCGAACGACC
GAGCGCAGCGAGTCAGTGAGCGAGGAAGCGGAAGAGCGCCTGATGCGGTATTTTCTCCTTACGCATCTGT
GCGGTATTTCACACCGCAATGGTGCACTCTCAGTACAATCTGCTCTGATGCCGCATAGTTAAGCCAGTAT
ACACTCCGCTATCGCTACGTGACTGGGTCATGGCTGCGCCCCGACACCCGCCAACACCCGCTGACGCGCC
CTGACGGGCTTGTCTGCTCCCGGCATCCGCTTACAGACAAGCTGTGACCGTCTCCGGGAGCTGCATGTGT
CAGAGGTTTTCACCGTCATCACCGAAACGCGCGAGGCAGCTGCGGTAAAGCTCATCAGCGTGGTCGTGAA
GCGATTCACAGATGTCTGCCTGTTCATCCGCGTCCAGCTCGTTGAGTTTCTCCAGAAGCGTTAATGTCTG
GCTTCTGATAAAGCGGGCCATGTTAAGGGCGGTTTTTTCCTGTTTGGTCACTGATGCCTCCGTGTAAGGG
GGATTTCTGTTCATGGGGGTAATGATACCGATGAAACGAGAGAGGATGCTCACGATACGGGTTACTGATG
ATGAACATGCCCGGTTACTGGAACGTTGTGAGGGTAAACAACTGGCGGTATGGATGCGGCGGGACCAGAG
AAAAATCACTCAGGGTCAATGCCAGCGCTTCGTTAATACAGATGTAGGTGTTCCACAGGGTAGCCAGCAG
CATCCTGCGATGCAGATCCGGAACATAATGGTGCAGGGCGCTGACTTCCGCGTTTCCAGACTTTACGAAA
CACGGAAACCGAAGACCATTCATGTTGTTGCTCAGGTCGCAGACGTTTTGCAGCAGCAGTCGCTTCACGT
TCGCTCGCGTATCGGTGATTCATTCTGCTAACCAGTAAGGCAACCCCGCCAGCCTAGCCGGGTCCTCAAC
GACAGGAGCACGATCATGCGCACCCGTGGGGCCGCCATGCCGGCGATAATGGCCTGCTTCTCGCCGAAAC
GTTTGGTGGCGGGACCAGTGACGAAGGCTTGAGCGAGGGCGTGCAAGATTCCGAATACCGCAAGCGACAG
GCCGATCATCGTCGCGCTCCAGCGAAAGCGGTCCTCGCCGAAAATGACCCAGAGCGCTGCCGGCACCTGT
CCTACGAGTTGCATGATAAAGAAGACAGTCATAAGTGCGGCGACGATAGTCATGCCCCGCGCCCACCGGA
AGGAGCTGACTGGGTTGAAGGCTCTCAAGGGCATCGGTCGAGATCCCGGTGCCTAATGAGTGAGCTAACT
TACATTAATTGCGTTGCGCTCACTGCCCGCTTTCCAGTCGGGAAACCTGTCGTGCCAGCTGCATTAATGA
ATCGGCCAACGCGCGGGGAGAGGCGGTTTGCGTATTGGGCGCCAGGGTGGTTTTTCTTTTCACCAGTGAG
ACGGGCAACAGCTGATTGCCCTTCACCGCCTGGCCCTGAGAGAGTTGCAGCAAGCGGTCCACGCTGGTTT
GCCCCAGCAGGCGAAAATCCTGTTTGATGGTGGTTAACGGCGGGATATAACATGAGCTGTCTTCGGTATC
GTCGTATCCCACTACCGAGATATCCGCACCAACGCGCAGCCCGGACTCGGTAATGGCGCGCATTGCGCCC
AGCGCCATCTGATCGTTGGCAACCAGCATCGCAGTGGGAACGATGCCCTCATTCAGCATTTGCATGGTTT
GTTGAAAACCGGACATGGCACTCCAGTCGCCTTCCCGTTCCGCTATCGGCTGAATTTGATTGCGAGTGAG
ATATTTATGCCAGCCAGCCAGACGCAGACGCGCCGAGACAGAACTTAATGGGCCCGCTAACAGCGCGATT
TGCTGGTGACCCAATGCGACCAGATGCTCCACGCCCAGTCGCGTACCGTCTTCATGGGAGAAAATAATAC
TGTTGATGGGTGTCTGGTCAGAGACATCAAGAAATAACGCCGGAACATTAGTGCAGGCAGCTTCCACAGC
AATGGCATCCTGGTCATCCAGCGGATAGTTAATGATCAGCCCACTGACGCGTTGCGCGAGAAGATTGTGC
ACCGCCGCTTTACAGGCTTCGACGCCGCTTCGTTCTACCATCGACACCACCACGCTGGCACCCAGTTGAT
CGGCGCGAGATTTAATCGCCGCGACAATTTGCGACGGCGCGTGCAGGGCCAGACTGGAGGTGGCAACGCC
AATCAGCAACGACTGTTTGCCCGCCAGTTGTTGTGCCACGCGGTTGGGAATGTAATTCAGCTCCGCCATC
GCCGCTTCCACTTTTTCCCGCGTTTTCGCAGAAACGTGGCTGGCCTGGTTCACCACGCGGGAAACGGTCT
GATAAGAGACACCGGCATACTCTGCGACATCGTATAACGTTACTGGTTTCACATTCACCACCCTGAATTG
ACTCTCTTCCGGGCGCTATCATGCCATACCGCGAAAGGTTTTGCGCCATTCGATGGTGTCCGGGATCTCG
ACGCTCTCCCTTATGCGACTCCTGCATTAGGAAGCAGCCCAGTAGTAGGTTGAGGCCGTTGAGCACCGCC
GCCGCAAGGAATGGTGCATGCAAGGAGATGGCGCCCAACAGTCCCCCGGCCACGGGGCCTGCCACCATAC
CCACGCCGAAACAAGCGCTCATGAGCCCGAAGTGGCGAGCCCGATCTTCCCCATCGGTGATGTCGGCGAT
ATAGGCGCCAGCAACCGCACCTGTGGCGCCGGTGATGCCGGCCACGATGCGTCCGGCGTAGAGGATCGAG
ATCTCGATCCCGCGAAATTAATACGACTCACTATAGGGGAATTGTGAGCGGATAACAATTCCCCTCTAGA
AATAATTTTGTTTAACTTTAAGAAGGAGATATACC
